>Addgene plasmid #182508 | pN23-LIC-FLAG-STREP | addgene full sequence | sequence record 361393 | Addgene NGS Result
CGTGTAAGGGGGATTTCTGTTCATGGGGGTAATGATACCGATGAAACGAGAGAGGATGCTCACGATACGG
GTTACTGATGATGAACATGCCCGGTTACTGGAACGTTGTGAGGGTAAACAACTGGCGGTATGGATGCGGC
GGGACCAGAGAAAAATCACTCAGGGTCAATGCCAGCGCTTCGTTAATACAGATGTAGGTGTTCCACAGGG
TAGCCAGCAGCATCCTGCGATGCAGATCCGGAACATAATGGTGCAGGGCGCTGACTTCCGCGTTTCCAGA
CTTTACGAAACACGGAAACCGAAGACCATTCATGTTGTTGCTCAGGTCGCAGACGTTTTGCAGCAGCAGT
CGCTTCACGTTCGCTCGCGTATCGGTGATTCATTCTGCTAACCAGTAAGGCAACCCCGCCAGCCTAGCCG
GGTCCTCAACGACAGGAGCACGATCATGCGCACCCGTGGCCAGGACCCAACGCTGCCCGAGATCTCGATC
CCGCGAAATTAATACGACTCACTATAGGGAGACCACAACGGTTTCCCTCTAGAAATAATTTTGTTTAACT
TTAAGAAGGAGATATACATATGGCTAGCATGACTGGTGGACAGCAAATGGGTCGGGATCATTTGTTTAAC
TTTAAGAAGGAGATATACCATGGATTATAAAGATGATGATGATAAATGGAGCCACCCGCAGTTCGAAAAA
GAAAACCTGTATTTTCAATCCTACGTAATACGTTCACTATTATTTAGTGAAATGAGATATTATGATATTT
TCTGAATTGTGATTAAAAAGGCAACTTTATGCCCATGCAACAGAAACTATAAAAAATACAGAGAATGAAA
AGAAACAGATAGATTTTTTAGTTCTTTAGGCCCGTAGTCTGCAAATCCTTTTATGATTTTCTATCAAACA
AAAGAGGAAAATAGACCAGTTGCAATCCAAACGAGAGTCTAATAGAATGAGGTCGAAAAGTAAATCGCGC
GGGTTTGTTACTGATAAAGCAGGCAAGACCTAAAATGTGTAAAGGGCAAAGTGTATACTTTGGCGTCACC
CCTTACATATTTTAGGTCTTTTTTTATTGTGCGTAACTAACTTGCCATCTTCAAACAGGAGGGCTGGAAG
AAGCAGACCGCTAACACAGTACATAAAAAAGGAGACATGAACGATGAACATCAAAAAGTTTGCAAAACAA
GCAACAGTATTAACCTTTACTACCGCACTGCTGGCAGGAGGCGCAACTCAAGCGTTTGCGAAAGAAACGA
ACCAAAAGCCATATAAGGAAACATACGGCATTTCCCATATTACACGCCATGATATGCTGCAAATCCCTGA
ACAGCAAAAAAATGAAAAATATAAAGTTCCTGAGTTCGATTCGTCCACAATTAAAAATATCTCTTCTGCA
AAAGGCCTGGACGTTTGGGACAGCTGGCCATTACAAAACACTGACGGCACTGTCGCAAACTATCACGGCT
ACCACATCGTCTTTGCATTAGCCGGAGATCCTAAAAATGCGGATGACACATCGATTTACATGTTCTATCA
AAAAGTCGGCGAAACTTCTATTGACAGCTGGAAAAACGCTGGCCGCGTCTTTAAAGACAGCGACAAATTC
GATGCAAATGATTCTATCCTAAAAGACCAAACACAAGAATGGTCAGGTTCAGCCACATTTACATCTGACG
GAAAAATCCGTTTATTCTACACTGATTTCTCCGGTAAACATTACGGCAAACAAACACTGACAACTGCACA
AGTTAACGTATCAGCATCAGACAGCTCTTTGAACATCAACGGTGTAGAGGATTATAAATCAATCTTTGAC
GGTGACGGAAAAACGTATCAAAATGTACAGCAGTTCATCGATGAAGGCAACTACAGCTCAGGCGACAACC
ATACGCTGAGAGATCCTCACTACGTAGAAGATAAAGGCCACAAATACTTAGTATTTGAAGCAAACACTGG
AACTGAAGATGGCTACCAAGGCGAAGAATCTTTATTTAACAAAGCATACTATGGCAAAAGCACATCATTC
TTCCGTCAAGAAAGTCAAAAACTTCTGCAAAGCGATAAAAAACGCACGGCTGAGTTAGCAAACGGCGCTC
TCGGTATGATTGAGCTAAACGATGATTACACACTGAAAAAAGTGATGAAACCGCTGATTGCATCTAACAC
AGTAACAGATGAAATTGAACGCGCGAACGTCTTTAAAATGAACGGCAAATGGTACCTGTTCACTGACTCC
CGCGGATCAAAAATGACGATTGACGGCATTACGTCTAACGATATTTACATGCTTGGTTATGTTTCTAATT
CTTTAACTGGCCCATACAAGCCGCTGAACAAAACTGGCCTTGTGTTAAAAATGGATCTTGATCCTAACGA
TGTAACCTTTACTTACTCACACTTCGCTGTACCTCAAGCGAAAGGAAACAATGTCGTGATTACAAGCTAT
ATGACAAACAGAGGATTCTACGCAGACAAACAATCAACGTTTGCGCCTAGCTTCCTGCTGAACATCAAAG
GCAAGAAAACATCTGTTGTCAAAGACAGCATCCTTGAACAAGGACAATTAACAGTTAACAAATAAAAACG
CAAAAGAAAATGCCGATATCCTATTGGCATTGACGTCAGGTGGCACATATTACGTATAATATTGAGGGCT
CGAGCACCACCACCACCACCACTGAGATCCGGCTGCTAACAAAGCCCGAAAGGAAGCTGAGTTGGCTGCT
GCCACCGCTGAGCAATAACTAGCATAACCCCTTGGGGCCTCTAAACGGGTCTTGAGGGGTTTTTTGCTGA
AAGGAGGAACTATATCCGGATTGGCGAATGGG
[124 nt withheld, positions 2833-2956]
C
[91 nt withheld, positions 2958-3048]
A
[49 nt withheld, positions 3050-3098]
CCTTTGACGTTGGAGTCCACGTTCTTT
[37 nt withheld, positions 3126-3162]
ACCCTATCTCGGTCTATTCTTTTGATTTATAAGGGATTTTGCCGATTTCGGCCTATTGGTTAAAAAATGA
GCTGATTTAACAAAAATTTAACGCGAATTTTAACAAAATATTAACGCTTACAATTTAGGTGGCACTTTTC
GGGGAAATGTGCGCGGAACCCCTATTTGTTTATTTTTCTAAATACATTCAAATATGTATCCGCTCATGAG
ACAATAACCCTGATAAATGCTTCAATAATATTGAAAAAGGAAGAGTATGAGTATTCAACATTTCCGTGTC
GCCCTTATTCCCTTTTTTGCGGCATTTTGCCTTCCTGTTTTTGCTCACCCAGAAACGCTGGTGAAAGTAA
AAGATGCTGAAGATCAGTTGGGTGCACGAGTGGGTTACATCGAACTGGATCTCAACAGCGGTAAGATCCT
TGAGAGTTTTCGCCCCGAAGAACGTTTTCCAATGATGAGCACTTTTAAAGTTCTGCTATGTGGCGCGGTA
TTATCCCGTATTGACGCCGGGCAAGAGCAACTCGGTCGCCGCATACACTATTCTCAGAATGACTTGGTTG
AGTACTCACCAGTCACAGAAAAGCATCTTACGGATGGCATGACAGTAAGAGAATTATGCAGTGCTGCCAT
AACCATGAGTGATAACACTGCGGCCAACTTACTTCTGACAACGATCGGAGGACCGAAGGAGCTAACCGCT
TTTTTGCACAACATGGGGGATCATGTAACTCGCCTTGATCGTTGGGAACCGGAGCTGAATGAAGCCATAC
CAAACGACGAGCGTGACACCACGATGCCTGCAGCAATGGCAACAACGTTGCGCAAACTATTAACTGGCGA
ACTACTTACTCTAGCTTCCCGGCAACAATTAATAGACTGGATGGAGGCGGATAAAGTTGCAGGACCACTT
CTGCGCTCGGCCCTTCCGGCTGGCTGGTTTATTGCTGATAAATCTGGAGCCGGTGAGCGTGGGTCTCGCG
GTATCATTGCAGCACTGGGGCCAGATGGTAAGCCCTCCCGTATCGTAGTTATCTACACGACGGGGAGTCA
GGCAACTATGGATGAACGAAATAGACAGATCGCTGAGATAGGTGCCTCACTGATTAAGCATTGGTAACTG
TCAGACCAAGTTTACTCATATATACTTTAGATTGATTTAAAACTTCATTTTTAATTTAAAAGGATCTAGG
TGAAGATCCTTTTTGATAATCTCATGACCAAAATCCCTTAACGTGAGTTTTCGTTCCACTGAGCGTCAGA
CCCCGTAGAAAAGATCAAAGGATCTTCTTGAGATCCTTTTTTTCTGCGCGTAATCTGCTGCTTGCAAACA
AAAAAACCACCGCTACCAGCGGTGGTTTGTTTGCCGGATCAAGAGCTACCAACTCTTTTTCCGAAGGTAA
CTGGCTTCAGCAGAGCGCAGATACCAAATACTGTCCTTCTAGTGTAGCCGTAGTTAGGCCACCACTTCAA
GAACTCTGTAGCACCGCCTACATACCTCGCTCTGCTAATCCTGTTACCAGTGGCTGCTGCCAGTGGCGAT
AAGTCGTGTCTTACCGGGTTGGACTCAAGACGATAGTTACCGGATAAGGCGCAGCGGTCGGGCTGAACGG
GGGGTTCGTGCACACAGCCCAGCTTGGAGCGAACGACCTACACCGAACTGAGATACCTACAGCGTGAGCT
ATGAGAAAGCGCCACGCTTCCCGAAGGGAGAAAGGCGGACAGGTATCCGGTAAGCGGCAGGGTCGGAACA
GGAGAGCGCACGAGGGAGCTTCCAGGGGGAAACGCCTGGTATCTTTATAGTCCTGTCGGGTTTCGCCACC
TCTGACTTGAGCGTCGATTTTTGTGATGCTCGTCAGGGGGGCGGAGCCTATGGAAAAACGCCAGCAACGC
GGCCTTTTTACGGTTCCTGGCCTTTTGCTGGCCTTTTGCTCACATGTTCTTTCCTGCGTTATCCCCTGAT
TCTGTGGATAACCGTATTACCGCCTTTGAGTGAGCTGATACCGCTCGCCGCAGCCGAACGACCGAGCGCA
GCGAGTCAGTGAGCGAGGAAGCGGAAGAGCGCCTGATGCGGTATTTTCTCCTTACGCATCTGTGCGGTAT
TTCACACCGCAATGGTGCACTCTCAGTACAATCTGCTCTGATGCCGCATAGTTAAGCCAGTATACACTCC
GCTATCGCTACGTGACTGGGTCATGGCTGCGCCCCGACACCCGCCAACACCCGCTGACGCGCCCTGACGG
GCTTGTCTGCTCCCGGCATCCGCTTACAGACAAGCTGTGACCGTCTCCGGGAGCTGCATGTGTCAGAGGT
TTTCACCGTCATCACCGAAACGCGCGAGGCAGCTGCGGTAAAGCTCATCAGCGTGGTCGTGAAGCGATTC
ACAGATGTCTGCCTGTTCATCCGCGTCCAGCTCGTTGAGTTTCTCCAGAAGCGTTAATGTCTGGCTTCTG
ATAAAGCGGGCCATGTTAAGGGCGGTTTTTTCCTGTTTGGTCACTGATGCCTC
Features (pLannotate 1.2.2; 18 found; start..end, strand, type, name):
      8..388     +  CDS            YPB1_ECOLX: Protein predicted: Swiss-Prot protein existence level 4. From Escherichia coli.
    500..518     +  promoter       T7 promoter: promoter for bacteriophage T7 RNA polymerase
    550..572     +  RBS            RBS: efficient ribosome binding site from bacteriophage T7 gene 10 (Olins and Rangwala, 1989)
    580..612     +  CDS            T7 tag (gene 10 leader): leader peptide from bacteriophage T7 gene 10 promotes efficient translation in E. coli
    621..643     +  RBS            RBS: efficient ribosome binding site from bacteriophage T7 gene 10 (Olins and Rangwala, 1989)
    677..699     +  CDS            Strep-Tag II (fragment): peptide that binds Strep-Tactin®, an engineered form of streptavidin
    701..717     +  CDS            TEV site (fragment): tobacco etch virus (TEV) protease recognition and cleavage site
    731..1163    +  promoter       sacB promoter: sacR; sacB promoter and control region
   1164..2585    +  CDS            SacB: secreted levansucrase that renders bacterial growth sensitive to sucrose; Bacillus subtilis sacB; negative selection marker
   2665..2682    +  CDS            9xHis (fragment): 9xHis affinity tag
   2692..2741    +  CDS            SET1 (fragment): solubility-enhancement tag derived from T7 phage gene 10B
   2749..2796    +  terminator     T7 terminator: transcription terminator for bacteriophage T7 RNA polymerase
   2833..3261    +  rep_origin     f1 ori (sequence partly withheld): f1 bacteriophage origin of replication; arrow indicates direction of (+) strand synthesis
   3314..3418    +  promoter       AmpR promoter: bla
   3419..4279    +  CDS            AmpR: β-lactamase; bla; confers resistance to ampicillin, carbenicillin, and related antibiotics
   4450..5038    +  rep_origin     ori: high-copy-number ColE1/pMB1/pBR322/pUC origin of replication
   5224..5363    -  misc_feature   bom: basis of mobility region from pBR322
   5465..5656    -  CDS            rop: Rop protein, which maintains plasmids at low copy number; rop
