[The description below was written by a language model from this plasmid's Addgene catalogue record and pLannotate feature annotations shown in this document.]
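Description:
pN23-LIC-FLAG-STREP is an empty bacterial expression backbone derived from Novagen's pET23, designed for producing recombinant proteins in E. coli with an N-terminal tag block. It is propagated through a ColE1/pMB1-type origin accompanied by the pBR322 bom region and the rop gene, consistent with its listing as low copy, and is selected with ampicillin via β-lactamase (AmpR). An f1 phage origin is also present.

Expression is driven by the T7 promoter, so it requires a host supplying T7 RNA polymerase, and transcription ends at the T7 terminator. Downstream of the promoter the annotation shows a T7 gene 10 ribosome binding site and gene 10 leader, then a second copy of the same RBS preceding the tag region. The catalogue describes the tags as STREP-FLAG-TEV. The feature table detects partial matches to Strep-Tag II and a TEV protease site, which would allow tag removal after purification, but it does not annotate a FLAG epitope separately.

Immediately after the TEV site sits a sacB cassette with its own promoter. It encodes the Bacillus subtilis levansucrase that makes cells sucrose-sensitive. Its position suggests it acts as a counter-selectable stuffer replaced by the gene of interest during ligation independent cloning, although the record does not say this explicitly. Short fragments resembling a polyhistidine tag and a gene 10B-derived solubility tag lie between sacB and the terminator, and their role is not stated.

The depositor comments link the vector to a high-throughput workflow for cloning and expressing integral membrane proteins in E. coli. Inserts can be checked with the standard T7 forward and T7 terminator sequencing primers.
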