Addgene plasmid #182508: pN23-LIC-FLAG-STREP
Purpose: (Empty Backbone) pET based vector for protein expression in E.coli for targets fused with N-terminal Flag and STREP
Depositing lab: Renato Bruni. Depositing organization: New York Structural Biology Center.
Backbone
  Vector backbone: pET23
  Backbone manufacturer: Novagen
  Vector type: Bacterial Expression
  Promoter: T7
  Tag / fusion protein: STREP-FLAG-TEV (N terminal on backbone)
Growth in bacteria
  Bacterial resistance: Ampicillin, 100 μg/mL
  Growth temperature: 37°C
  Growth strain: DH5alpha
  Copy number: Low Copy
Gene/Insert
  Cloning method: Ligation Independent Cloning
  Sequencing primers: 5′ T7 Forward; 3′ T7 Terminator
Terms and licenses: Academic/Nonprofit Terms; Industry Terms: Not Available to Industry
Depositor comments: Primers for LIC cloning: Upstream: add TATTTTCAATCCTACGTA to the 5’ end of gene of interest. Downstream: add CCCTCAATATTATACGGG to the 3’ end of GOI. Detailed cloning method available in the paper Bruni R, Kloss B. High-throughput cloning and expression of integral membrane proteins in Escherichia coli. Curr Protoc Protein Sci. 2013 Nov 5;74:29.6.1-29.6.34.
How to cite: pN23-LIC-FLAG-STREP was a gift from Renato Bruni (Addgene plasmid # 182508 ; http://n2t.net/addgene:182508 ; RRID:Addgene_182508)
